>Addgene plasmid #209730 | plenti.CamKII.(synapto).iATPSnFR2.A95A.A119L.miRFP670nano3 | addgene full sequence | sequence record 414446 | Addgene NGS Result
CGGATCGGGAGATCTCCCGATCCCCTATGGTGCACTCTCAGTACAATCTGCTCTGATGCCGCATAGTTAA
GCCAGTATCTGCTCCCTGCTTGTGTGTTGGAGGTCGCTGAGTAGTGCGCGAGCAAAATTTAAGCTACAAC
AAGGCAAGGCTTGACCGACAATTGCATGAAGAATCTGCTTAGGGTTAGGCGTTTTGCGCTGCTTCGCGAT
GTACGGGCCAGATATACGCGTTGACATTGATTATTGACTAGTTATTAATAGTAATCAATTACGGGGTCAT
TAGTTCATAGCCCATATATGGAGTTCCGCGTTACATAACTTACGGTAAATGGCCCGCCTGGCTGACCGCC
CAACGACCCCCGCCCATTGACGTCAATAATGACGTATGTTCCCATAGTAACGCCAATAGGGACTTTCCAT
TGACGTCAATGGGTGGAGTATTTACGGTAAACTGCCCACTTGGCAGTACATCAAGTGTATCATATGCCAA
GTACGCCCCCTATTGACGTCAATGACGGTAAATGGCCCGCCTGGCATTATGCCCAGTACATGACCTTATG
GGACTTTCCTACTTGGCAGTACATCTACGTATTAGTCATCGCTATTACCATGGTGATGCGGTTTTGGCAG
TACATCAATGGGCGTGGATAGCGGTTTGACTCACGGGGATTTCCAAGTCTCCACCCCATTGACGTCAATG
GGAGTTTGTTTTGGCACCAAAATCAACGGGACTTTCCAAAATGTCGTAACAACTCCGCCCCATTGACGCA
AATGGGCGGTAGGCGTGTACGGTGGGAGGTCTATATAAGCAGCGCGTTTTGCCTGTACTGGGTCTCTCTG
GTTAGACCAGATCTGAGCCTGGGAGCTCTCTGGCTAACTAGGGAACCCACTGCTTAAGCCTCAATAAAGC
TTGCCTTGAGTGCTTCAAGTAGTGTGTGCCCGTCTGTTGTGTGACTCTGGTAACTAGAGATCCCTCAGAC
CCTTTTAGTCAGTGTGGAAAATCTCTAGCAGTGGCGCCCGAACAGGGACTTGAAAGCGAAAGGGAAACCA
GAGGAGCTCTCTCGACGCAGGACTCGGCTTGCTGAAGCGCGCACGGCAAGAGGCGAGGGGCGGCGACTGG
TGAGTACGCCAAAAATTTTGACTAGCGGAGGCTAGAAGGAGAGAGATGGGTGCGAGAGCGTCAGTATTAA
GCGGGGGAGAATTAGATCGCGATGGGAAAAAATTCGGTTAAGGCCAGGGGGAAAGAAAAAATATAAATTA
AAACATATAGTATGGGCAAGCAGGGAGCTAGAACGATTCGCAGTTAATCCTGGCCTGTTAGAAACATCAG
AAGGCTGTAGACAAATACTGGGACAGCTACAACCATCCCTTCAGACAGGATCAGAAGAACTTAGATCATT
ATATAATACAGTAGCAACCCTCTATTGTGTGCATCAAAGGATAGAGATAAAAGACACCAAGGAAGCTTTA
GACAAGATAGAGGAAGAGCAAAACAAAAGTAAGACCACCGCACAGCAAGCGGCCGCTGATCTTCAGACCT
GGAGGAGGAGATATGAGGGACAATTGGAGAAGTGAATTATATAAATATAAAGTAGTAAAAATTGAACCAT
TAGGAGTAGCACCCACCAAGGCAAAGAGAAGAGTGGTGCAGAGAGAAAAAAGAGCAGTGGGAATAGGAGC
TTTGTTCCTTGGGTTCTTGGGAGCAGCAGGAAGCACTATGGGCGCAGCGTCAATGACGCTGACGGTACAG
GCCAGACAATTATTGTCTGGTATAGTGCAGCAGCAGAACAATTTGCTGAGGGCTATTGAGGCGCAACAGC
ATCTGTTGCAACTCACAGTCTGGGGCATCAAGCAGCTCCAGGCAAGAATCCTGGCTGTGGAAAGATACCT
AAAGGATCAACAGCTCCTGGGGATTTGGGGTTGCTCTGGAAAACTCATTTGCACCACTGCTGTGCCTTGG
AATGCTAGTTGGAGTAATAAATCTCTGGAACAGATTTGGAATCACACGACCTGGATGGAGTGGGACAGAG
AAATTAACAATTACACAAGCTTAATACACTCCTTAATTGAAGAATCGCAAAACCAGCAAGAAAAGAATGA
ACAAGAATTATTGGAATTAGATAAATGGGCAAGTTTGTGGAATTGGTTTAACATAACAAATTGGCTGTGG
TATATAAAATTATTCATAATGATAGTAGGAGGCTTGGTAGGTTTAAGAATAGTTTTTGCTGTACTTTCTA
TAGTGAATAGAGTTAGGCAGGGATATTCACCATTATCGTTTCAGACCCACCTCCCAACCCCGAGGGGACC
CGACAGGCCCGAAGGAATAGAAGAAGAAGGTGGAGAGAGAGACAGAGACAGATCCATTCGATTAGTGAAC
GGATCGGCACTGCGTGCGCCAATTCTGCAGACAAATGGCAGTATTCATCCACAATTTTAAAAGAAAAGGG
GGGATTGGGGGGTACAGTGCAGGGGAAAGAATAGTAGACATAATAGCAACAGACATACAAACTAAAGAAT
TACAAAAACAAATTACAAAAATTCAAAATTTTCGGGTTTATTACAGGGACAGCAGAGATCCAGTTTGGTT
AATTAACATTATGGCCTTAGGTCACTTCATCTCCATGGGGTTCTTCTTCTGATTTTCTAGAAAATGAGAT
GGGGGTGCAGAGAGCTTCCTCAGTGACCTGCCCAGGGTCACATCAGAAATGTCAGAGCTAGAACTTGAAC
TCAGATTACTAATCTTAAATTCCATGCCTTGGGGGCATGCAAGTACGATATACAGAAGGAGTGAACTCAT
TAGGGCAGATGACCAATGAGTTTAGGAAAGAAGAGTCCAGGGCAGGGTACATCTACACCACCCGCCCAGC
CCTGGGTGAGTCCAGCCACGTTCACCTCATTATAGTTGCCTCTCTCCAGTCCTACCTTGACGGGAAGCAC
AAGCAGAAACTGGGACAGGAGCCCCAGGAGACCAAATCTTCATGGTCCCTCTGGGAGGATGGGTGGGGAG
AGCTGTGGCAGAGGCCTCAGGAGGGGCCCTGCTGCTCAGTGGTGACAGATAGGGGTGAGAAAGCAGACAG
AGTCATTCCGTCAGCATTCTGGGTCTGTTTGGTACTTCTTCTCACGCTAAGGTGGCGGTGTGATATGCAC
AATGGCTAAAAAGCAGGGAGAGCTGGAAAGAAACAAGGACAGAGACAGAGGCCAAGTCAACCAGACCAAT
TCCCAGAGGAAGCAAAGAAACCATTACAGAGACTACAAGGGGGAAGGGAAGGAGAGATGAATTAGCTTCC
CCTGTAAACCTTAGAACCCAGCTGTTGCCAGGGCAACGGGGCAATACCTGTCTCTTCAGAGGAGATGAAG
TTGCCAGGGTAACTACATCCTGTCTTTCTCAAGGACCATCCCAGAATGTGGCACCCACTAGCCGTTACCA
TAGCAACTGCCTCTTTGCCCCACTTAATCCCATCCCGTCTGTTAAAAGGGCCCTATAGTTGGAGGTGGGG
GAGGTAGGAAGAGCGATGATCACTTGTGGACTAAGTTTGTTCGCATCCCCTTCTCCAACCCCCTCAGTAC
ATCACCCTGGGGGAACAGGGTCCACTTGCTCCTGGGCCCACACAGTCCTGCAGTATTGTGTATATAAGGC
CAGGGCAAAGAGGAGCAGGTTTTAAAGTGAAAGGCAGGCAGGTGTTGGGGAGGCAGTTACCGGGGCAACG
GGAACAGGGCGTTTCGGAGGTGGTTGCCATGGGGACCTGGATGCTGACGAAGGCTCGCGAGGCTGTGAGC
AGCCACAGTGCCCTGCTCAGAAGCCCCAAGCTCGTCAGTCAAGCCGGTTCTCCGTTTGCACTCAGGAGCA
CGGGCAGGCGAGTGGCCCCTAGTTCTGGGGGCAGCGGGGGCCACCATGGACGTGGTGAATCAGCTGGTGG
CTGGGGGTCAGTTCCGGGTGGTCAAGGAGCCCCTTGGCTTCGTGAAGGTGCTGCAGTGGGTCTTTGCCAT
CTTCGCCTTTGCTACGTGTGGCAGCTACACCGGGGAGCTTCGGCTGAGCGTGGAGTGTGCCAACAAGACG
GAGAGTGCCCTCAACATCGAAGTTGAATTCGAGTACCCCTTCAGGCTGCACCAAGTGTACTTTGATGCAC
CCTCCTGCGTCAAAGGGGGCACTACCAAGATCTTCCTGGTTGGGGACTACTCCTCGTCGGCTGAATTCTT
TGTCACCGTGGCTGTGTTTGCCTTCCTCTACTCCATGGGGGCCCTGGCCACCTACATCTTCCTGCAGAAC
AAGTACCGAGAGAACAACAAAGGGCCTATGATGGACTTTCTGGCTACAGCCGTGTTCGCTTTCATGTGGC
TAGTTAGTTCATCAGCCTGGGCCAAAGGCCTGTCCGATGTGAAGATGGCCACGGACCCAGAGAACATTAT
CAAGGAGATGCCCATGTGCCGCCAGACAGGGAACACATGCAAGGAACTGAGGGACCCTGTGACTTCAGGA
CTCAACACCTCAGTGGTGTTTGGCTTCCTGAACCTGGTGCTCTGGGTTGGCAACTTATGGTTCGTGTTCA
AGGAGACAGGCTGGGCAGCCCCATTCATGCGCGCACCTCCAGGCGCCCCGGAAAAGCAACCAGCACCTGG
CGATGCCTACGGCGATGCGGGCTACGGGCAGGGCCCCGGAGGCTATGGGCCCCAGGACTCCTACGGGCCT
CAGGGTGGTTATCAACCCGATTACGGGCAGCCAGCCAGCGGTGGCGGTGGCTACGGGCCTCAGGGCGACT
ATGGGCAGCAAGGCTATGGCCAACAGGGTGCGCCCACCTCCTTCTCCAATCAGATGGGATCCACTAGTAA
CGGCCGCCAGTGTGCTGGAATTCTGCAGATATCGATGGGCAGATCTATGAAGACTATTCACGTGAGTGTC
GTAACTCCCGACGGGCCTGTATATGAGGATGACGTTGAAATGGTGAGCGTCAAAGCAAAAAGTGGCGAGC
TCGGTATTCTCCCAGGCCACATTCCCTTGAAAGCTCCCCTAGAGATCAGTGCCGCACGCCTGAAGAAAGG
GGGCAAAACACAGTATATCGCTGTGTCAGGCGGCAACCTCGAAGTGCGGCCTGACAAGGTGACCATCTAT
GCCCAGGCAGCCGAGAGGGCTGAGGATATCGATGTCCTGCGCGCCAAGGCCGCCAAGGAGAGAGCCGAGC
GCCGACTCCAATCACAGGTCCTGGTCGGGAACGTCTATATCACCGCCGACAAGCAGAAGAACGGCATCAA
GGCGAACTTCAAGATCCGCCACAACGTGGAGGACGGCAGCATGCAGCTCGCCGACCACTACCAGCAGAAC
ACCCCCATCGGCGACGGCCCCGTGCTGCTGCCCGACAACCACTACCTGAGCACCCAGTCCGTGCTGAGCA
AAGACCCTAACGAGAAGCGCGATCACATGGTCCTGCTGGAGTTCGTGACCGCCGCCGGGATCACTCTCGG
CATGGACGAGCTGTACAAGGGCGGTACCGGAGGGAGCATGAGCAAGGGCGAGGAGCTGTTCACCGGGGTG
GTGCCCATCCTGGTCGAGCTGGACGGCGACGTAAACGGCCACAAGTTCAGCGTGCGCGGCGAGGGCGAGG
GCGATGCCACCAACGGCAAGCTGACCCTGAAGTTCATCTGCACCACCGGCAAGCTGCCCGTGCCCTGGCC
CACCCTCGTGACCACCCTGACCTACGGCGTGCAGTGCTTCAGCCGCTACCCCGACCACATGAAGCAGCAC
GACTTCTTCAAGTCCGCCATGCCCGAAGGCTACGTCCAGGAGCGCACCATCAGCTTCAAGGACGACGGCA
CCTACAAGACCCGCGCCGAGGTGAAGTTCGAGGGCGACACCCTGGTGAACCGCATCGAGCTGAAGGGCAT
CGACTTCAAGGAGGACGGCAACATCCTGGGGCACAAGCTGGAGTACAACTTTATTTGTGTGGACATCGAT
TTTAAGCGCGCCGAGCTCTTGCTTAAGCGCGCAATGAATAGGCTCTCAGTTGCCGAAATGAAGCTGCAGG
GCGGAGGCTCGGGCGGAGGTGGGTCGGGTGGCGGCGGATCAATGGCAAACCTGGACAAGATGCTGAACAC
CACCGTGACCGAGGTGCGCAAGTTCCTGCAAGCGGACAGAGTGTGCGTGTTCAAGTTCGAGGAAGATTAC
TCCGGCACCGTCTCGCACGAAGCCGTGGACGACAGATGGATTAGCATCCTGAAGACCCAGGTGCAGGACA
GATACTTCATGGAAACCAGAGGCGAGGAATACGTCCACGGCAGATACCAGGCCATCGCCGACATCTACAC
AGCCAATCTGGTCGAGTGCTACAGAGACCTGCTGATCGAGTTTCAGGTGCGGGCCATTCTGGCTGTCCCC
ATCCTGCAAGGCAAGAAGCTGTGGGGCCTGCTGGTGGCCCACCAACTGGCCGGCCCTCGGGAGTGGCAGA
CCTGGGAAATCGACTTCCTGAAACAGCAAGCCGTGGTGATGGGCATCGCCATCCAGCAGAGCTAGGAATT
CGATATCAAGCTTATCGATAATCAACCTCTGGATTACAAAATTTGTGAAAGATTGACTGGTATTCTTAAC
TATGTTGCTCCTTTTACGCTATGTGGATACGCTGCTTTAATGCCTTTGTATCATGCTATTGCTTCCCGTA
TGGCTTTCATTTTCTCCTCCTTGTATAAATCCTGGTTGCTGTCTCTTTATGAGGAGTTGTGGCCCGTTGT
CAGGCAACGTGGCGTGGTGTGCACTGTGTTTGCTGACGCAACCCCCACTGGTTGGGGCATTGCCACCACC
TGTCAGCTCCTTTCCGGGACTTTCGCTTTCCCCCTCCCTATTGCCACGGCGGAACTCATCGCCGCCTGCC
TTGCCCGCTGCTGGACAGGGGCTCGGCTGTTGGGCACTGACAATTCCGTGGTGTTGTCGGGGAAATCATC
GTCCTTTCCTTGGCTGCTCGCCTGTGTTGCCACCTGGATTCTGCGCGGGACGTCCTTCTGCTACGTCCCT
TCGGCCCTCAATCCAGCGGACCTTCCTTCCCGCGGCCTGCTGCCGGCTCTGCGGCCTCTTCCGCGTCTTC
GCCTTCGCCCTCAGACGAGTCGGATCTCCCTTTGGGCCGCCTCCCCGCATCGATACCGTCGACCTCGAGA
CCTAGAAAAACATGGAGCAATCACAAGTAGCAATACAGCAGCTACCAATGCTGATTGTGCCTGGCTAGAA
GCACAAGAGGAGGAGGAGGTGGGTTTTCCAGTCACACCTCAGGTACCTTTAAGACCAATGACTTACAAGG
CAGCTGTAGATCTTAGCCACTTTTTAAAAGAAAAGGGGGGACTGGAAGGGCTAATTCACTCCCAACGAAG
ACAAGATATCCTTGATCTGTGGATCTACCACACACAAGGCTACTTCCCTGATTGGCAGAACTACACACCA
GGGCCAGGGATCAGATATCCACTGACCTTTGGATGGTGCTACAAGCTAGTACCAGTTGAGCAAGAGAAGG
TAGAAGAAGCCAATGAAGGAGAGAACACCCGCTTGTTACACCCTGTGAGCCTGCATGGGATGGATGACCC
GGAGAGAGAAGTATTAGAGTGGAGGTTTGACAGCCGCCTAGCATTTCATCACATGGCCCGAGAGCTGCAT
CCGGACTGTACTGGGTCTCTCTGGTTAGACCAGATCTGAGCCTGGGAGCTCTCTGGCTAACTAGGGAACC
CACTGCTTAAGCCTCAATAAAGCTTGCCTTGAGTGCTTCAAGTAGTGTGTGCCCGTCTGTTGTGTGACTC
TGGTAACTAGAGATCCCTCAGACCCTTTTAGTCAGTGTGGAAAATCTCTAGCAGGGCCCGTTTAAACCCG
CTGATCAGCCTCGACTGTGCCTTCTAGTTGCCAGCCATCTGTTGTTTGCCCCTCCCCCGTGCCTTCCTTG
ACCCTGGAAGGTGCCACTCCCACTGTCCTTTCCTAATAAAATGAGGAAATTGCATCGCATTGTCTGAGTA
GGTGTCATTCTATTCTGGGGGGTGGGGTGGGGCAGGACAGCAAGGGGGAGGATTGGGAAGACAATAGCAG
GCATGCTGGGGATGCGGTGGGCTCTATGGCTTCTGAGGCGGAAAGAACCAGCTGGGGCTCTAGGGGGTAT
CCCC
[124 nt withheld, positions 8125-8248]
C
[91 nt withheld, positions 8250-8340]
A
[49 nt withheld, positions 8342-8390]
CCTTTGACGTTGGAGTCCACGTTCTTT
[37 nt withheld, positions 8418-8454]
ACCCTATCTCGGTCTATTCTTTTGATTTATAAGGGATTTTGCCGATTTCGGCCTATTGGTTAAAAAATGA
GCTGATTTAACAAAAATTTAACGCGAATTAATTCTGTGGAATGTGTGTCAGTTAGGGTGTGGAAAGTCCC
CAGGCTCCCCAGCAGGCAGAAGTATGCAAAGCATGCATCTCAATTAGTCAGCAACCAGGTGTGGAAAGTC
CCCAGGCTCCCCAGCAGGCAGAAGTATGCAAAGCATGCATCTCAATTAGTCAGCAACCATAGTCCCGCCC
CTAACTCCGCCCATCCCGCCCCTAACTCCGCCCAGTTCCGCCCATTCTCCGCCCCATGGCTGACTAATTT
TTTTTATTTATGCAGAGGCCGAGGCCGCCTCTGCCTCTGAGCTATTCCAGAAGTAGTGAGGAGGCTTTTT
TGGAGGCCTAGGCTTTTGCAAAAAGCTCCCGGGAGCTTGTATATCCATTTTCGGATCTGATCAGCACGTG
TTGACAATTAATCATCGGCATAGTATATCGGCATAGTATAATACGACAAGGTGAGGAACTAAACCATGGC
CAAGTTGACCAGTGCCGTTCCGGTGCTCACCGCGCGCGACGTCGCCGGAGCGGTCGAGTTCTGGACCGAC
CGGCTCGGGTTCTCCCGGGACTTCGTGGAGGACGACTTCGCCGGTGTGGTCCGGGACGACGTGACCCTGT
TCATCAGCGCGGTCCAGGACCAGGTGGTGCCGGACAACACCCTGGCCTGGGTGTGGGTGCGCGGCCTGGA
CGAGCTGTACGCCGAGTGGTCGGAGGTCGTGTCCACGAACTTCCGGGACGCCTCCGGGCCGGCCATGACC
GAGATCGGCGAGCAGCCGTGGGGGCGGGAGTTCGCCCTGCGCGACCCGGCCGGCAACTGCGTGCACTTCG
TGGCCGAGGAGCAGGACTGACACGTGCTACGAGATTTCGATTCCACCGCCGCCTTCTATGAAAGGTTGGG
CTTCGGAATCGTTTTCCGGGACGCCGGCTGGATGATCCTCCAGCGCGGGGATCTCATGCTGGAGTTCTTC
GCCCACCCCAACTTGTTTATTGCAGCTTATAATGGTTACAAATAAAGCAATAGCATCACAAATTTCACAA
ATAAAGCATTTTTTTCACTGCATTCTAGTTGTGGTTTGTCCAAACTCATCAATGTATCTTATCATGTCTG
TATACCGTCGACCTCTAGCTAGAGCTTGGCGTAATCATGGTCATAGCTGTTTCCTGTGTGAAATTGTTAT
CCGCTCACAATTCCACACAACATACGAGCCGGAAGCATAAAGTGTAAAGCCTGGGGTGCCTAATGAGTGA
GCTAACTCACATTAATTGCGTTGCGCTCACTGCCCGCTTTCCAGTCGGGAAACCTGTCGTGCCAGCTGCA
TTAATGAATCGGCCAACGCGCGGGGAGAGGCGGTTTGCGTATTGGGCGCTCTTCCGCTTCCTCGCTCACT
GACTCGCTGCGCTCGGTCGTTCGGCTGCGGCGAGCGGTATCAGCTCACTCAAAGGCGGTAATACGGTTAT
CCACAGAATCAGGGGATAACGCAGGAAAGAACATGTGAGCAAAAGGCCAGCAAAAGGCCAGGAACCGTAA
AAAGGCCGCGTTGCTGGCGTTTTTCCATAGGCTCCGCCCCCCTGACGAGCATCACAAAAATCGACGCTCA
AGTCAGAGGTGGCGAAACCCGACAGGACTATAAAGATACCAGGCGTTTCCCCCTGGAAGCTCCCTCGTGC
GCTCTCCTGTTCCGACCCTGCCGCTTACCGGATACCTGTCCGCCTTTCTCCCTTCGGGAAGCGTGGCGCT
TTCTCATAGCTCACGCTGTAGGTATCTCAGTTCGGTGTAGGTCGTTCGCTCCAAGCTGGGCTGTGTGCAC
GAACCCCCCGTTCAGCCCGACCGCTGCGCCTTATCCGGTAACTATCGTCTTGAGTCCAACCCGGTAAGAC
ACGACTTATCGCCACTGGCAGCAGCCACTGGTAACAGGATTAGCAGAGCGAGGTATGTAGGCGGTGCTAC
AGAGTTCTTGAAGTGGTGGCCTAACTACGGCTACACTAGAAGAACAGTATTTGGTATCTGCGCTCTGCTG
AAGCCAGTTACCTTCGGAAAAAGAGTTGGTAGCTCTTGATCCGGCAAACAAACCACCGCTGGTAGCGGTG
GTTTTTTTGTTTGCAAGCAGCAGATTACGCGCAGAAAAAAAGGATCTCAAGAAGATCCTTTGATCTTTTC
TACGGGGTCTGACGCTCAGTGGAACGAAAACTCACGTTAAGGGATTTTGGTCATGAGATTATCAAAAAGG
ATCTTCACCTAGATCCTTTTAAATTAAAAATGAAGTTTTAAATCAATCTAAAGTATATATGAGTAAACTT
GGTCTGACAGTTACCAATGCTTAATCAGTGAGGCACCTATCTCAGCGATCTGTCTATTTCGTTCATCCAT
AGTTGCCTGACTCCCCGTCGTGTAGATAACTACGATACGGGAGGGCTTACCATCTGGCCCCAGTGCTGCA
ATGATACCGCGAGACCCACGCTCACCGGCTCCAGATTTATCAGCAATAAACCAGCCAGCCGGAAGGGCCG
AGCGCAGAAGTGGTCCTGCAACTTTATCCGCCTCCATCCAGTCTATTAATTGTTGCCGGGAAGCTAGAGT
AAGTAGTTCGCCAGTTAATAGTTTGCGCAACGTTGTTGCCATTGCTACAGGCATCGTGGTGTCACGCTCG
TCGTTTGGTATGGCTTCATTCAGCTCCGGTTCCCAACGATCAAGGCGAGTTACATGATCCCCCATGTTGT
GCAAAAAAGCGGTTAGCTCCTTCGGTCCTCCGATCGTTGTCAGAAGTAAGTTGGCCGCAGTGTTATCACT
CATGGTTATGGCAGCACTGCATAATTCTCTTACTGTCATGCCATCCGTAAGATGCTTTTCTGTGACTGGT
GAGTACTCAACCAAGTCATTCTGAGAATAGTGTATGCGGCGACCGAGTTGCTCTTGCCCGGCGTCAATAC
GGGATAATACCGCGCCACATAGCAGAACTTTAAAAGTGCTCATCATTGGAAAACGTTCTTCGGGGCGAAA
ACTCTCAAGGATCTTACCGCTGTTGAGATCCAGTTCGATGTAACCCACTCGTGCACCCAACTGATCTTCA
GCATCTTTTACTTTCACCAGCGTTTCTGGGTGAGCAAAAACAGGAAGGCAAAATGCCGCAAAAAAGGGAA
TAAGGGCGACACGGAAATGTTGAATACTCATACTCTTCCTTTTTCAATATTATTGAAGCATTTATCAGGG
TTATTGTCTCATGAGCGGATACATATTTGAATGTATTTAGAAAAATAAACAAATAGGGGTTCCGCGCACA
TTTCCCCGAAAAGTGCCACCTGACGTCGA
Features (pLannotate 1.2.2; 34 found; start..end, strand, type, name):
     26..78      -  misc_feature   bom (fragment): basis of mobility region from pBR322
    233..612     +  enhancer       CMV enhancer: human cytomegalovirus immediate early enhancer
    613..812     +  promoter       CMV promoter: human cytomegalovirus (CMV) immediate early promoter
    830..1010    +  LTR            5' LTR (truncated): truncated 5' long terminal repeat (LTR) from HIV-1
   1057..1182    +  misc_feature   HIV-1 Ψ: packaging signal of human immunodeficiency virus type 1
   1166..1529    +  CDS            HIV-1 gag (fragment): gag protein from human immunodeficiency virus 1; gag
   1675..1908    +  misc_feature   RRE: The Rev response element (RRE) of HIV-1 allows for Rev-dependent mRNA export from the nucleus to the cytoplasm.
   2285..2385    +  CDS            Rev (fragment): human immunodeficiency virus 1 (HIV-1) Rev protein; rev; enhances nuclear export of unspliced and incompletely spliced viral mRNAs
   2435..2552    +  misc_feature   cPPT/CTS: central polypurine tract and central termination sequence of HIV-1
   2597..3885    +  promoter       CaMKII promoter: promoter for the mouse calcium/calmodulin-dependent kinase II α subunit
   3896..4816    +  CDS            Syp: SYPH_RAT - Experimental evidence at protein level: Swiss-Prot protein existence level 1. Possibly involved in structural functions as organizing other membrane components or in targeting the vesicles to the plasma membrane. Involved in the regulation of short-term and long-term synaptic plasticity (By similarity). From Rattus norvegicus (Rat).
   4877..5197    +  CDS            atpC (fragment): ATPE_GEOKA - Experimental evidence at protein level: Swiss-Prot protein existence level 1. Produces ATP from ADP in the presence of a proton gradient across the membrane. From Geobacillus kaustophilus (strain HTA426).
   5210..5929    +  CDS            cEGFP: cEGFP is a basic (constitutively fluorescent) green fluorescent protein published in 2008, derived from Aequorea victoria.
   5942..6013    +  CDS            atpC (fragment): ATPE_BACP3 - Experimental evidence at protein level: Swiss-Prot protein existence level 1. Produces ATP from ADP in the presence of a proton gradient across the membrane. From Bacillus sp. (strain PS3).
   6062..6502    +  CDS            miRFP670nano: miRFP670nano is a basic (constitutively fluorescent) near ir fluorescent protein published in 2019, derived from Nostoc punctiforme. It has very low acid sensitivity. It requires the cofactor biliverdin for fluorescence.
   6504..6530    +  misc_feature   MCS (fragment): pBluescript multiple cloning site
   6530..7118    +  misc_feature   WPRE: woodchuck hepatitis virus posttranscriptional regulatory element
   7055..7636    +  CDS            nef (fragment): NEF_HV1H2 - Experimental evidence at protein level: Swiss-Prot protein existence level 1. Extracellular Nef protein targets CD4(+) T-lymphocytes for apoptosis by interacting with CXCR4 surface receptors. From Human immunodeficiency virus type 1 group M subtype B (isolate HXB2) (HIV-1).
   7643..7823    +  LTR            5' LTR (truncated): truncated 5' long terminal repeat (LTR) from HIV-1
   7855..8079    +  polyA_signal   bGH poly(A) signal: bovine growth hormone polyadenylation signal
   8083..8104    +  promoter       SV40 promoter (fragment): SV40 enhancer and early promoter
   8125..8553    +  rep_origin     f1 ori (sequence partly withheld): f1 bacteriophage origin of replication; arrow indicates direction of (+) strand synthesis
   8567..8896    +  promoter       SV40 promoter: SV40 enhancer and early promoter
   8944..8991    +  promoter       EM7 promoter: synthetic bacterial promoter&nbsp
   9010..9384    +  CDS            BleoR: antibiotic-binding protein; Sh ble from Streptoalloteichus hindustanus; confers resistance to bleomycin, phleomycin, and Zeocin™
   9394..9519    +  CDS            ble (fragment): BLE_KLEPN - Experimental evidence at protein level: Swiss-Prot protein existence level 1. Binding protein with a strong affinity to the bleomycin family of antibiotics. Binds to CL990; an antimitotic-antibiotic compound. From Klebsiella pneumoniae.
   9514..9635    +  polyA_signal   SV40 poly(A) signal: SV40 polyadenylation signal
   9706..9728    -  protein_bind   lac operator (fragment): The lac repressor binds to the lac operator to inhibit transcription in E. coli. This inhibition can be relieved by adding lactose or isopropyl-β-D-thiogalactopyranoside (IPTG). lac repressor encoded by lacI
   9732..9762    -  promoter       lac promoter: promoter for the E. coli lac operon
   9777..9798    -  protein_bind   CAP binding site: CAP binding activates transcription in the presence of cAMP. E. coli catabolite activator protein
   9811..9903    -  CDS            lacI (fragment): lac repressor; lacI; The lac repressor binds to the lac operator to inhibit transcription in E. coli. This inhibition can be relieved by adding lactose or isopropyl-β-D-thiogalactopyranoside (IPTG).
  10086..10674   -  rep_origin     ori: high-copy-number ColE1/pMB1/pBR322/pUC origin of replication
  10845..11705   -  CDS            AmpR: β-lactamase; bla; confers resistance to ampicillin, carbenicillin, and related antibiotics
  11706..11810   -  promoter       AmpR promoter: bla
