[The description below was written by a language model from this plasmid's Addgene catalogue record and pLannotate feature annotations shown in this document.]
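Description:
plenti.CamKII.(synapto).iATPSnFR2.A95A.A119L.miRFP670nano3 is a lentiviral transfer plasmid of roughly 11.8 kb for mammalian expression of a presynaptically targeted, ratiometric, low-affinity ATP sensor. It is maintained in E. coli through a high-copy ColE1/pUC-type origin with ampicillin resistance (AmpR). The backbone also carries an f1 origin and an SV40/EM7-driven bleomycin/Zeocin resistance cassette lying outside the viral genome. The viral portion has a chimeric 5' end in which the CMV enhancer/promoter drives a truncated HIV-1 5' LTR. This is followed by the Ψ packaging signal with a gag fragment, the RRE for Rev-dependent export of the genomic RNA, and the cPPT/CTS. Downstream of the payload are a WPRE to boost transcript stability and expression, a truncated 3' LTR and a bGH polyadenylation signal. Packaging functions are not encoded and must be supplied in trans.

The payload is a single fusion reading frame of about 2.6 kb driven by the mouse CaMKIIα promoter, which favours expression in neurons, typically excitatory ones. It begins with rat synaptophysin, a synaptic vesicle protein that localises the sensor to presynaptic terminals. Next comes the iATPSnFR2 module, in which a GFP-derived domain (annotated as cEGFP) is flanked by two fragments of a bacterial F-ATPase ε subunit (atpC), the ATP-binding element, so that ATP binding changes green fluorescence. The name indicates the A95A/A119L variant, described in the record as low affinity. The near-infrared protein at the C-terminus, miRFP670nano3 (annotated as miRFP670nano), requires biliverdin for fluorescence. It serves as an ATP-insensitive reference channel for normalising the green signal to sensor abundance. The construct is intended for monitoring ATP in nerve terminals.
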