Addgene plasmid #209730: plenti.CamKII.(synapto).iATPSnFR2.A95A.A119L.miRFP670nano3
Purpose: Expresses presynaptic low affinity ratiometric ATP sensor
Depositing lab: Timothy Ryan. Depositing organization: Cornell University. Publication: iATPSnFR2: A high-dynamic-range fluorescent sensor for monitoring intracellular ATP. Marvin JS, Kokotos AC, Kumar M, Pulido C, Tkachuk AN, Yao JS, Brown TA, Ryan TA. Proc Natl Acad Sci U S A. 2024 May 21;121(21):e2314604121. doi: 10.1073/pnas.2314604121. Epub 2024 May 15. PubMed 38748581.
Backbone
  Vector backbone: plenti.CamKII
  Total vector size (bp): 11830
  Vector type: Mammalian Expression, Lentiviral
Growth in bacteria
  Bacterial resistance: Ampicillin, 100 μg/mL
  Growth temperature: 37°C
  Growth strain: NEB Stable
  Copy number: High Copy
Gene/Insert
  Gene/Insert name: (synapto).iATPSnFR2.A95A.A119L.miRFP670nano3
  Insert size (bp): 2610
  Promoter: CamKII
  Cloning method: Gibson Cloning
  Sequencing primers: 5′ CamKII-F; 3′ WPRE-R
Terms and licenses: Academic/Nonprofit Terms; Industry Terms: Not Available to Industry
Depositor comments: Please visit https://www.biorxiv.org/content/10.1101/2023.08.24.554624v1 for bioRxiv preprint.
How to cite: plenti.CamKII.(synapto).iATPSnFR2.A95A.A119L.miRFP670nano3 was a gift from Timothy Ryan (Addgene plasmid # 209730 ; http://n2t.net/addgene:209730 ; RRID:Addgene_209730)
